>Addgene plasmid #133510 | pAV0816 | addgene full sequence | sequence record 269073 | Addgene NGS Result
TCGCGCGTTTCGGTGATGACGGTGAAAACCTCTGACACATGCAGCTCCCGGAGACGGTCACAGCTTGTCT
GTAAGCGGATGCCGGGAGCAGACAAGCCCGTCAGGGCGCGTCAGCGGGTGTTGGCGGGTGTCGGGGCTGG
CTTAACTATGCGGCATCAGAGCAGATTGTACTGAGAGTGCACCATAACCGGGAGAATCCTGAATAATGTG
CTGTGAAGCAGTTGAAAGAAAATTAAAGAACCCAATATAATATGCTATAAAGCAATCAAAAAATAATAGT
AAGAAACCCAAATAAAACCCCGTTGACCATGTTCCCAATTAAATTAACGCATATTAATGCAAAAAATGCA
ATATTAAGACTAGTTATTAAACCGATAATTAGTCTTCAATTATTAAAAGATGTAGTTGATTTGTATTATC
TTTCAATTGCTAATTCTAAATATATTGGAGAATTCAATGAGTTTATGCATTGAAGTTTAAGATAACATTG
GCGCTGATTGCAGCAAAAGTAATCACGCATATAGCTGTAGGACCAAAACGATCATCATATCGGACCGCAT
TATGTTTAAACGTTGCTTTATATATGGATAACGACATATACATTTATTTCTTGAAAAAATAGCAAAGCTA
TATTGATTTTAGCGTATGCTGCTTTAAAGTTGCATTTCACAATGCTTGGAAATGTAACGATGACAGAATT
AATACGATGCAAAACTCAAATAATAAACTGCGCACTAACTCACTACAATAAACAACTTTGAAAAAAAGAT
TCGTTTTTTCAACATTTACCATCTCATTAAGCTGAGCTGCCAAGGTATATACATACTTCATCGAATATGA
GCGAAAAACAGGTTGTAGGGATCCTTGGAGGTGGTCAATTGGGCCGAATGATGGTAGAGGCAGCCCATCG
CTTAAACATCAAATGCATCATCTTGGATGCAGCAAATTCTCCTGCCAAACAAATTGATGGAGGACGTGAG
CACATTGATGCATCATTTACTGACCCCGATGCAATTGTTGAACTGTCTAAGAAGTGCACGTTATTAACAA
CTGAAATTGAGCATATTAACACTGATGCCTTGGCAGCCGTTACGAAATCTGTTGCTGTTGAACCCTCTCC
TGCAACTCTGCGATGCATTCAAGACAAATATCTTCAAAAACAGCATTTACAGGTTTTTAAGATTGCACTT
CCTGAATTTTGCGATGCACCTGACCAGGAAAGTGTTGAAAAAGCAGGCCAAGAGTTTGGTTATCCTTTTG
TACTGAAAAGTAAAACATTGGCTTACGACGGTCGTGGAAATTACGTTGTTCATCAACCATCTGAGATTCC
TACTGCCATCAAAGCACTTGGTGATCGTCCGCTTTATGTTGAAAAGTTCGTTCCTTTCTCCATGGAAATT
GCAGTGATGGTAGTACGCAGTTTAGACGGAAAAGTTTATGCTTATCCTACAACTGAGACCATTCAAAAGG
ATAATGTTTGTCATTTAGTATATGCCCCTGCTCGTCTTCCCTTCTCAATTCAACAGCGTGCTCAAACCCT
TGCCATGGATGCGGTGCGCACTTTTGAAGGCGCTGGTATATATGGTGTAGAGATGTTTGTTTTGCAAGAT
GGTGAGACCATTTTACTCAACGAAATTGCTCCTCGGCCTCACAATTCAGGTCACTACACCATTGAAGCTT
GCCCAACTTCTCAGTTTGAAGCTCACTTACGGGCCATATGTGGTCTTCCTTTCAGCGAAATCAACACCCA
ACTCTCGACTTCCACAACTCATGCGTTGATGGTAAATATTTTAGGTACTGATGATCCTGATTATGTTTCA
AAGATCGCTAAACGTTCTCTGTCCATTCCCGGTGCAACTTTGCATCTTTATGGTAAAGCTGAATCTAGAA
AGGGTCGCAAGATGGGACACGTTACCATCATTTCTGATTCACCTCAAGAATGTGAACGTAGGTATCAGAT
GCTTCTTGACGTCAAAGATCCTGTCGAATCACCTGTTGTTGGTATTATCATGGGTTCGGATTCTGATTTA
AGCAAGATGAAAGATGCTGCCGTCATTTTAGATGAATTCAAGGTGCCTTACGAACTTACTATTGTTTCAG
CTCACCGCACACCAGATCGCATGGTTACTTATGCTCGTACCGCAGCTTCAAGAGGGTTGCGTGTGATTAT
TGCTGGTGCTGGTGGTGCCGCTCATTTGCCTGGTATGGTTGCTGCAATGACACCTCTTCCAGTAATCGGC
GTTCCTGTAAAAGGAAGCACTCTTGACGGAGTTGACTCTCTTCACTCTATTGTTCAGATGCCTCGAGGTG
TCCCTGTCGCCACTGTTGCTATCAATAATAGCCAAAATGCCGGTATTTTAGCCTGTCGTATACTTGCTAC
ATTTCAACCCTCCCTTTTGGCTGCTATGGAGAGCTTTATGGACAATATGAAAGAGATTGTTTTAGAAAAG
GCTGATAAATTAGAAAAAGTTGGTTGGAAAAATTATTCTGCATAGGCGACCATAGACATAACTGTTAAAT
GATTTTGCTTGCTTTTTGTTTTAAATAATATTTTATTTTGAAATTCTAGATTGTAAAATGTATTCTAAAA
AGTGATTAAAAATTAAAAATAAAAACCCCCCGAATAATGTGCTGCGACGCAGCTAGGGCGGTGTGAAATA
CCGCACAGATGCGTAAGGAGAAAATACCGCATCAGGAAATTGTAAGCGTTAATATTTTGTTAAAATTCGC
GTTAAATTTTTGTTAAATCAGCTCATTTTTTAACCAATAGGCCGAAATCGGCAAAATCCCTTATAAATCA
AAAGAATAGACCGAGATAGGGT
[37 nt withheld, positions 2823-2859]
AAAGAACGTGGACTCCAACGTCAAAGG
[49 nt withheld, positions 2887-2935]
T
[91 nt withheld, positions 2937-3027]
G
[124 nt withheld, positions 3029-3152]
CCATTCGCCATTCAGGCTGCGCAACTGTTGGGAAGGGCGATCGGTGCGGGCCTCTTCGCTATTACGCCAG
CTGGCGAAAGGGGGATGTGCTGCAAGGCGATTAAGTTGGGTAACGCCAGGGTTTTCCCAGTCACGACGTT
GTAAAACGACGGCCAGTGAGCGCGCGTAATACGACTCACTATAGGGCGAATTGGGTACCGGGCCCCCCCT
CGAGGATCTACGATAATGAGACGGTGTTTGGGTTGTTTTTACTGAATTTTTCTTTTATTTTATGACATCT
TAATTTTTATGTTAATGATTATTCTTATACTTTTATCTATCTTTGATTAAAACTAATATTCATTCTTTTG
ATCACTAATTATTTTTATAGTATACGATTCAACCCAACTATAATACATTGTATCAAGAGAAATTTTTAAT
TAGATGTAATTTAATAGCCATTTGATAAAAAAAAATTACCTTTTTTTTTGCTAGTGTTAAATTATTGATC
ATAACAATGTCGAATGAATACTAATAAAATAGGGACACGCGAGTTGCAAATACTTGAAATACCTTTGAAG
ATTTGTCTGTGAATTTTGATAAGATTTTTATGACCATCTCTTTTATATTCGATATCGTGAACTTTCATTT
TCTTTTGTTTTTTGCTTTTCAAGTTAAATAACGCGGAAATTATATTTCCTTATATGTTTATAAGAGCTTT
TAAAGGATTTGCTATATCGCTTACAGTACTACAACCGGTTGCTCAATGTTATCCGTTTCCGCGGTCTTCT
TCCGTGCGCATTCTGCCGTGAAGTGCTAACGCTGTGTGTGGCTTTATCAAAAAAGTGGCTCAAATATAGC
AATTTCATACATATTTAAACACCCATTATACTTAAATGTATATTTTAAAATATATAAGAGATTTTCACTG
TATAACTGTGTATCTTATCTATATGTAATCAACGGCTTCATACCACCTCAGCCAGCCGTGTTATAACTTA
CCGTTTACCAACTACATTTTTTGTAACGAACCAAAAAACCCTCAAAAGACAAGACCATGGGAGGTCCCGG
GACTAGTGCAAGTATTACCAATACTGGAAACGAAACCATGAACCTTCCACAGATGCGGTCGATTTGGCTG
GATGAAGATGAAGAAGCTGAAAAACTCTACGGTCTGCAGGCCCAGCAATTCATGGGATCTGATGATGAAG
AAAACCTAGGCATTACTTTCATCAACAGCGATAAACCTGTGCTGAGTAACAAGAAAAACATTGAGTTGCC
TCCACTTTCACCAAATTCACATCCGTCTTGCCACCACAGGAGAAGTAATTCTAACTCTGCAAAGTCTAAA
GAATCATCGTCATCATCGTCCAGCGCCAACAAGACAAATCACAAAAAGGTTTTCCTTAAGCTTAATTTGT
TGAAGAAAAAGTTGCTTGGTGCCCAACCGGACATAAGAGGTAAAGGTATCTCCACACCATTTGATTTTCA
ACATATTTCACATGCTGACACTAGAAATGGATTCCAAGATGAGCAATTGCAGGAACCTTCATCGCTGTCC
ACAGAGATTAAGGACGACTATACCTCCTCCTCAAGCAAGCGGGATTCGAAATTAATTAACATGGTGTCTA
AGGGCGAAGAGCTGATTAAGGAGAACATGCACATGAAGCTGTACATGGAGGGCACCGTGGACAACCATCA
CTTCAAGTGCACATCCGAGGGCGAAGGCAAGCCCTACGAGGGCACCCAGACCATGAGAATCAAGGTGGTC
GAGGGCGGCCCTCTCCCCTTCGCCTTCGACATCCTGGCTACTAGCTTCCTCTACGGCAGCAAGACCTTCA
TCAACCACACCCAGGGCATCCCCGACTTCTTCAAGCAGTCCTTCCCTGAGGGCTTCACATGGGAGAGAGT
CACCACATACGAAGACGGGGGCGTGCTGACCGCTACCCAGGACACCAGCCTCCAGGACGGCTGCCTCATC
TACAACGTCAAGATCAGAGGGGTGAACTTCACATCCAACGGCCCTGTGATGCAGAAGAAAACACTCGGCT
GGGAGGCCTTCACCGAGACGCTGTACCCCGCTGACGGCGGCCTGGAAGGCAGAAACGACATGGCCCTGAA
GCTCGTGGGCGGGAGCCATCTGATCGCAAACGCCAAGACCACATATAGATCCAAGAAACCCGCTAAGAAC
CTCAAGATGCCTGGCGTCTACTATGTGGACTACAGACTGGAAAGAATCAAGGAGGCCAACAACGAGACCT
ACGTCGAGCAGCACGAGGTGGCAGTGGCCAGATACTGCGACCTCCCTAGCAAACTGGGGCACAAGCTTAA
CTAAGGCGCGCCACTTCTAAATAAGCGAATTTCTTATGATTTATGATTTTTATTATTAAATAAGTTATAA
AAAAAATAAGTGTATACAAATTTTAAAGTGACTCTTAGGTTTTAAAACGAAAATTCTTATTCTTGAGTAA
CTCTTTCCTGTAGGTCAGGTTGCTTTCTCAGGTATAGTATGAGGTCGCTCTTATTGACCACACCTCTACC
GGCAGATCCGCTAGGGATAACAGGGTAATATAGATCTGTTTAGCTTGCCTCGTCCCCGCCGGGTCACCCG
GCCAGCGACATGGAGGCCCAGAATACCCTCCTTGACAGTCTTGACGTGCGCAGCTCAGGGGCATGATGTG
ACTGTCGCCCGTACATTTAGCCCATACATCCCCATGTATAATCATTTGCATCCATACATTTTGATGGCCG
CACGGCGCGAAGCAAAAATTACGGCTCCTCGCTGCAGACCTGCGAGCAGGGAAACGCTCCCCTCACAGAC
GCGTTGAATTGTCCCCACGCCGCGCCCCTGTAGAGAAATATAAAAGGTTAGGATTTGCCACTGAGGTTCT
TCTTTCATATACTTCCTTTTAAAATCTTGCTAGGATACAGTTCTCACATCACATCCGAACATAAACAACC
ATGCCTTTGTCTCAAGAAGAATCCACCCTCATTGAAAGAGCAACGGCTACAATCAACAGCATCCCCATCT
CTGAAGACTACAGCGTCGCCAGCGCAGCTCTCTCTAGCGACGGCCGCATCTTCACTGGTGTCAATGTATA
TCATTTTACTGGGGGACCTTGTGCAGAACTCGTGGTGCTGGGCACTGCTGCTGCTGCGGCAGCTGGCAAC
CTGACTTGTATCGTCGCGATCGGAAATGAGAACAGGGGCATCTTGAGCCCCTGCGGACGGTGTCGACAGG
TGCTTCTCGATCTGCATCCTGGGATCAAAGCCATAGTGAAGGACAGTGATGGACAGCCGACGGCAGTTGG
GATTCGTGAATTGCTGCCCTCTGGTTATGTGTGGGAGGGCTAATCAGTACTGACAATAAAAAGATTCTTG
TTTTCAAGAACTTGTCATTTGTATAGTTTTTTTATATTGTAGTTGTTCTATTTTAATCAAATGTTAGCGT
GATTTATATTTTTTTTCGCCTCGACATCATCTGCCCAGATGCGAAGTTAAGTGCGCAGAAAGTAATATCA
TGCGTCAATCGTATGTGAATGCTGGTCGCTATACTGCTGTCGATTCGATACTAACGCCGCCATCCAGTTT
AAACGAGCTCCAGCTTTTGTTCCCTTTAGTGAGGGTTAATTGCGCGCTTGGCGTAATCATGGTCATAGCT
GTTTCCTGTGTGAAATTGTTATCCGCTCACAATTCCACACAACATACGAGCCGGAAGCATAAAGTGTAAA
GCCTGGGGTGCCTAATGAGTGAGCTAACTCACATTAATTGCGTTGCGCTCACTGCCCGCTTTCCAGTCGG
GAAACCTGTCGTGCCAGCTGCATTAATGAATCGGCCAACGCGCGGGGAGAGGCGGTTTGCGTATTGGGCG
CTCTTCCGCTTCCTCGCTCACTGACTCGCTGCGCTCGGTCGTTCGGCTGCGGCGAGCGGTATCAGCTCAC
TCAAAGGCGGTAATACGGTTATCCACAGAATCAGGGGATAACGCAGGAAAGAACATGTGAGCAAAAGGCC
AGCAAAAGGCCAGGAACCGTAAAAAGGCCGCGTTGCTGGCGTTTTTCCATAGGCTCCGCCCCCCTGACGA
GCATCACAAAAATCGACGCTCAAGTCAGAGGTGGCGAAACCCGACAGGACTATAAAGATACCAGGCGTTT
CCCCCTGGAAGCTCCCTCGTGCGCTCTCCTGTTCCGACCCTGCCGCTTACCGGATACCTGTCCGCCTTTC
TCCCTTCGGGAAGCGTGGCGCTTTCTCATAGCTCACGCTGTAGGTATCTCAGTTCGGTGTAGGTCGTTCG
CTCCAAGCTGGGCTGTGTGCACGAACCCCCCGTTCAGCCCGACCGCTGCGCCTTATCCGGTAACTATCGT
CTTGAGTCCAACCCGGTAAGACACGACTTATCGCCACTGGCAGCAGCCACTGGTAACAGGATTAGCAGAG
CGAGGTATGTAGGCGGTGCTACAGAGTTCTTGAAGTGGTGGCCTAACTACGGCTACACTAGAAGAACAGT
ATTTGGTATCTGCGCTCTGCTGAAGCCAGTTACCTTCGGAAAAAGAGTTGGTAGCTCTTGATCCGGCAAA
CAAACCACCGCTGGTAGCGGTGGTTTTTTTGTTTGCAAGCAGCAGATTACGCGCAGAAAAAAAGGATCTC
AAGAAGATCCTTTGATCTTTTCTACGGGGTCTGACGCTCAGTGGAACGAAAACTCACGTTAAGGGATTTT
GGTCATGAGATTATCAAAAAGGATCTTCACCTAGATCCTTTTAAATTAAAAATGAAGTTTTAAATCAATC
TAAAGTATATATGAGTAAACTTGGTCTGACAGTTACCAATGCTTAATCAGTGAGGCACCTATCTCAGCGA
TCTGTCTATTTCGTTCATCCATAGTTGCCTGACTCCCCGTCGTGTAGATAACTACGATACGGGAGGGCTT
ACCATCTGGCCCCAGTGCTGCAATGATACCGCGAGACCCACGCTCACCGGCTCCAGATTTATCAGCAATA
AACCAGCCAGCCGGAAGGGCCGAGCGCAGAAGTGGTCCTGCAACTTTATCCGCCTCCATCCAGTCTATTA
ATTGTTGCCGGGAAGCTAGAGTAAGTAGTTCGCCAGTTAATAGTTTGCGCAACGTTGTTGCCATTGCTAC
AGGCATCGTGGTGTCACGCTCGTCGTTTGGTATGGCTTCATTCAGCTCCGGTTCCCAACGATCAAGGCGA
GTTACATGATCCCCCATGTTGTGCAAAAAAGCGGTTAGCTCCTTCGGTCCTCCGATCGTTGTCAGAAGTA
AGTTGGCCGCAGTGTTATCACTCATGGTTATGGCAGCACTGCATAATTCTCTTACTGTCATGCCATCCGT
AAGATGCTTTTCTGTGACTGGTGAGTACTCAACCAAGTCATTCTGAGAATAGTGTATGCGGCGACCGAGT
TGCTCTTGCCCGGCGTCAATACGGGATAATACCGCGCCACATAGCAGAACTTTAAAAGTGCTCATCATTG
GAAAACGTTCTTCGGGGCGAAAACTCTCAAGGATCTTACCGCTGTTGAGATCCAGTTCGATGTAACCCAC
TCGTGCACCCAACTGATCTTCAGCATCTTTTACTTTCACCAGCGTTTCTGGGTGAGCAAAAACAGGAAGG
CAAAATGCCGCAAAAAAGGGAATAAGGGCGACACGGAAATGTTGAATACTCATACTCTTCCTTTTTCAAT
ATTATTGAAGCATTTATCAGGGTTATTGTCTCATGAGCGGATACATATTTGAATGTATTTAGAAAAATAA
ACAAATAGGGGTTCCGCGCACATTTCCCCGAAAAGTGCCACCTGACGTCTAAGAAACCATTATTATCATG
ACATTAACCTATAAAAATAGGCGTATCACGAGGCCCTTTCGTC
Features (pLannotate 1.2.2; 23 found; start..end, strand, type, name):
    137..186     +  misc_feature   bom (fragment): basis of mobility region from pBR322
    466..567     -  CDS            vtc4 (fragment): VTC4_SCHPO - Experimental evidence at protein level: Swiss-Prot protein existence level 1. Component of the vacuolar transporter chaperone (VTC) complex, which plays a role in vacuolar membrane fusion. From Schizosaccharomyces pombe (strain 972 / ATCC 24843) (Fission yeast).
    837..2492    +  CDS            ade6: PUR6_SCHPO - Also known as min1. Protein inferred from homology: Swiss-Prot protein existence level 3. From Schizosaccharomyces pombe (strain 972 / ATCC 24843) (Fission yeast).
   2648..2696    +  misc_feature   bom (fragment): basis of mobility region from pBR322
   2724..3152    -  rep_origin     f1 ori (sequence partly withheld): f1 bacteriophage origin of replication; arrow indicates direction of (+) strand synthesis
   3156..3311    -  CDS            lacZα (fragment): LacZα fragment of β-galactosidase; lacZ fragment
   3319..3337    +  promoter       T7 promoter: promoter for bacteriophage T7 RNA polymerase
   3346..3367    -  misc_feature   MCS (fragment): pBluescript multiple cloning site
   4204..4752    +  CDS            GIC2 (fragment): GIC2_YEAST - Experimental evidence at protein level: Swiss-Prot protein existence level 1. Required for cell size and shape control, bud site selection, bud emergence, actin cytoskeletal organization, mitotic spindle orientation/positioning, and mating projection formation in response to mating pheromone. From Saccharomyces cerevisiae (strain ATCC 204508 / S288c) (Baker's yeast).
   4753..5463    +  CDS            mTagBFP2: mTagBFP2 is a basic (constitutively fluorescent) blue fluorescent protein published in 2011, derived from Entacmaea quadricolor. It is reported to be a very rapidly-maturing monomer with very low acid sensitivity.
   5487..5674    +  terminator     ADH1 terminator: S. cerevisiae ADH1; transcription terminator for the S. cerevisiae alcohol dehydrogenase 1 (ADH1) gene
   5749..6092    +  promoter       TEF promoter: Ashbya gossypii TEF promoter
   6093..6482    +  CDS            bsd: BSD_ASPTE - Experimental evidence at protein level: Swiss-Prot protein existence level 1. Catalyzes the deamination of the cytosine moiety of the antibiotics blasticidin S, cytomycin and acetylblasticidin S. From Aspergillus terreus.
   6491..6688    +  terminator     TEF terminator: Ashbya gossypii TEF terminator
   6745..6763    -  promoter       T3 promoter: promoter for bacteriophage T3 RNA polymerase
   6808..6824    -  protein_bind   lac operator: The lac repressor binds to the lac operator to inhibit transcription in E. coli. This inhibition can be relieved by adding lactose or isopropyl-β-D-thiogalactopyranoside (IPTG). lac repressor encoded by lacI
   6832..6862    -  promoter       lac promoter: promoter for the E. coli lac operon
   6877..6898    -  protein_bind   CAP binding site: CAP binding activates transcription in the presence of cAMP. E. coli catabolite activator protein
   6911..7003    -  CDS            lacI (fragment): lac repressor; lacI; The lac repressor binds to the lac operator to inhibit transcription in E. coli. This inhibition can be relieved by adding lactose or isopropyl-β-D-thiogalactopyranoside (IPTG).
   7186..7774    -  rep_origin     ori: high-copy-number ColE1/pMB1/pBR322/pUC origin of replication
   7945..8805    -  CDS            AmpR: β-lactamase; bla; confers resistance to ampicillin, carbenicillin, and related antibiotics
   8806..8910    -  promoter       AmpR promoter: bla
   9005..35      +  CDS            rop (fragment) (across the origin): Rop protein, which maintains plasmids at low copy number; rop
