[The description below was written by a language model from this plasmid's Addgene catalogue record and pLannotate feature annotations shown in this document.]
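Description:
pAV0816 is a fission yeast (Schizosaccharomyces pombe) stable integration vector built on the pAde6PmeI (pAV0356) backbone, which carries S. pombe ade6 sequence (with a flanking vtc4 fragment). The backbone name suggests that the plasmid is linearised at a PmeI site to target integration to the ade6 locus, although the record does not spell out the mechanism. No yeast replication origin is annotated, consistent with a construct meant to be maintained by chromosomal integration rather than episomally. In E. coli it is propagated as a high-copy plasmid through a ColE1/pUC-type origin with ampicillin selection (AmpR). It also retains pBluescript-derived remnants: an f1 origin, lacZα and lac promoter/operator elements, and T7 and T3 promoters. Small bom, rop and lacI fragments are also annotated.

The payload is a fluorescent biosensor for the active form of the small GTPase Cdc42. According to the insert name, the S. pombe act1 promoter drives the cassette. This promoter is not annotated in the feature table and presumably lies in the unannotated region upstream of the coding sequence. The expressed protein consists of amino acids 2–181 of Saccharomyces cerevisiae Gic2, which contain its CRIB (Cdc42/Rac interactive binding) domain, fused in frame at the C-terminus to the monomeric blue fluorescent protein mTagBFP2. Transcription ends at the S. cerevisiae ADH1 terminator. Because CRIB domains bind Cdc42 in its GTP-bound state, the fusion accumulates where Cdc42 is active, allowing these zones to be seen in live cells in the blue channel. Downstream sits a bsdMX cassette, in which the Ashbya gossypii TEF promoter and terminator flank the Aspergillus terreus blasticidin S deaminase gene, providing blasticidin selection in yeast.
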