Addgene plasmid #133510: pAV0816
Purpose: Expression of mTagBFP2 tagged CRIB domain to monitor active Cdc42
Depositing lab: Sophie Martin. Depositing organization: Universite de Lausanne (UNIL). Publication: A toolbox of stable integration vectors in the fission yeast Schizosaccharomyces pombe. Vjestica A, Marek M, Nkosi PJ, Merlini L, Liu G, Berard M, Billault-Chaumartin I, Martin SG. J Cell Sci. 2020 Jan 8;133(1). pii: jcs.240754. doi: 10.1242/jcs.240754. PubMed 31801797.
Backbone
  Vector backbone: pAde6PmeI(pAV0356)
  Vector type: Yeast Expression
Growth in bacteria
  Bacterial resistance: Ampicillin, 100 μg/mL
  Growth temperature: 37°C
  Growth strain: DH5alpha
  Copy number: High Copy
Gene/Insert
  Gene/Insert name: pAde6(PmeI)-p(act1)-CRIB(gic2aa2-181)-mTagBFP2-terminator(ScADH1)-bsdMX
  Species: S. pombe (fission yeast)
  Cloning method: Unknown
Terms and licenses: Academic/Nonprofit Terms; Industry Terms: Not Available to Industry
Depositor comments: Please see the Resource Information section for an annotated Genbank file.
How to cite: pAV0816 was a gift from Sophie Martin (Addgene plasmid # 133510 ; http://n2t.net/addgene:133510 ; RRID:Addgene_133510)
